>Addgene plasmid #221971 | ND2 DdCBE A2 | addgene full sequence | sequence record 438479 | Addgene NGS Result
GACGGATCGGGAGATCTCCCGATCCCCTATGGTGCACTCTCAGTACAATCTGCTCTGATGCCGCATAGTT
AAGCCAGTATCTGCTCCCTGCTTGTGTGTTGGAGGTCGCTGAGTAGTGCGCGAGCAAAATTTAAGCTACA
ACAAGGCAAGGCTTGACCGACAATTGCATGAAGAATCTGCTTAGGGTTAGGCGTTTTGCGCTGCTTCGCG
ATGTACGGGCCAGATATACGCGTTGACATTGATTATTGACTAGTTATTAATAGTAATCAATTACGGGGTC
ATTAGTTCATAGCCCATATATGGAGTTCCGCGTTACATAACTTACGGTAAATGGCCCGCCTGGCTGACCG
CCCAACGACCCCCGCCCATTGACGTCAATAATGACGTATGTTCCCATAGTAACGCCAATAGGGACTTTCC
ATTGACGTCAATGGGTGGAGTATTTACGGTAAACTGCCCACTTGGCAGTACATCAAGTGTATCATATGCC
AAGTACGCCCCCTATTGACGTCAATGACGGTAAATGGCCCGCCTGGCATTATGCCCAGTACATGACCTTA
TGGGACTTTCCTACTTGGCAGTACATCTACGTATTAGTCATCGCTATTACCATGGTGATGCGGTTTTGGC
AGTACATCAATGGGCGTGGATAGCGGTTTGACTCACGGGGATTTCCAAGTCTCCACCCCATTGACGTCAA
TGGGAGTTTGTTTTGGCACCAAAATCAACGGGACTTTCCAAAATGTCGTAACAACTCCGCCCCATTGACG
CAAATGGGCGGTAGGCGTGTACGGTGGGAGGTCTATATAAGCAGAGCTCTCTGGCTAACTAGAGAACCCA
CTGCTTACTGGCTTATCGAAATTAATACGACTCACTATAGGGAGACCCAAGCTGGCTAGCACCATGGCCT
CCGTTCTGACCCCGCTGCTGCTGCGTGGCCTGACCGGCTCCGCTCGTCGTCTGCCAGTTCCGCGTGCGAA
AATCCATTCCCTGGACTACAAAGACCATGACGGTGATTATAAAGATCATGACATCGATTACAAGGATGAC
GATGACAAGATGGACATCGCGGATCTGCGTACCCTGGGTTACAGCCAGCAGCAGCAGGAGAAGATCAAGC
CAAAGGTGCGCAGCACCGTGGCCCAGCACCATGAAGCTCTGGTGGGTCACGGCTTCACCCACGCGCACAT
CGTGGCTCTGAGCCAGCACCCAGCCGCGCTGGGTACCGTGGCCGTGAAATATCAGGACATGATTGCTGCC
CTGCCAGAGGCTACCCATGAAGCGATTGTGGGTGTGGGCAAGCAGTGGAGCGGTGCTCGTGCGCTGGAGG
CCCTGCTGACCGTGGCCGGTGAACTGCGTGGCCCGCCGCTGCAGCTGGATACCGGCCAGCTGCTGAAAAT
CGCGAAACGTGGCGGTGTGACCGCTGTGGAAGCTGTGCATGCCTGGCGTAATGCTCTGACCGGTGCCCCC
CTGAACCTGACCCCGGACCAAGTGGTGGCTATCGCCAGCAACAATGGCGGCAAGCAAGCGCTCGAAACGG
TGCAGCGGCTGTTGCCGGTGCTGTGCCAGGACCATGGCCTGACTCCGGACCAAGTGGTGGCTATCGCCAG
CCACGATGGCGGCAAGCAAGCGCTCGAAACGGTGCAGCGGCTGTTGCCGGTGCTGTGCCAGGACCATGGC
CTGACCCCGGACCAAGTGGTGGCTATCGCCAGCAACGGTGGCGGCAAGCAAGCGCTCGAAACGGTGCAGC
GGCTGTTGCCGGTGCTGTGCCAGGACCATGGCCTGACCCCGGACCAAGTGGTGGCTATCGCCAGCAACAA
TGGCGGCAAGCAAGCGCTCGAAACGGTGCAGCGGCTGTTGCCGGTGCTGTGCCAGGACCATGGCCTGACC
CCGGACCAAGTGGTGGCTATCGCCAGCAACAATGGCGGCAAGCAAGCGCTCGAAACGGTGCAGCGGCTGT
TGCCGGTGCTGTGCCAGGACCATGGCCTGACCCCGGACCAAGTGGTGGCTATCGCCAGCAACAATGGCGG
CAAGCAAGCGCTCGAAACGGTGCAGCGGCTGTTGCCGGTGCTGTGCCAGGACCATGGCCTGACCCCGGAC
CAAGTGGTGGCTATCGCCAGCAACGGTGGCGGCAAGCAAGCGCTCGAAACGGTGCAGCGGCTGTTGCCGG
TGCTGTGCCAGGACCATGGCCTCACACCCGATCAGGTCGTGGCTATCGCCAGCAACGGTGGCGGCAAGCA
AGCGCTCGAAACGGTGCAGCGGCTGTTGCCGGTGCTGTGCCAGGACCATGGCCTGACCCCGGACCAAGTG
GTGGCTATCGCCAGCAACGGTGGCGGCAAGCAAGCGCTCGAAACGGTGCAGCGGCTGTTGCCGGTGCTGT
GCCAGGACCATGGCCTGACCCCGGACCAAGTGGTGGCTATCGCCAGCAACAATGGCGGCAAGCAAGCGCT
CGAAACGGTGCAGCGGCTGTTGCCGGTGCTGTGCCAGGACCATGGCCTGACCCCGGACCAAGTGGTGGCT
ATCGCCAGCAACAATGGCGGCAAGCAAGCGCTCGAAACGGTGCAGCGGCTGTTGCCGGTGCTGTGCCAGG
ACCATGGCCTGACCCCGGACCAAGTGGTGGCTATCGCCAGCAACGGTGGCGGCAAGCAAGCGCTCGAAAC
GGTGCAGCGGCTGTTGCCGGTGCTGTGCCAGGACCATGGCCTGACCCCGGACCAAGTGGTGGCTATCGCC
AGCAACGGTGGCGGCAAGCAAGCGCTCGAAACGGTGCAGCGGCTGTTGCCGGTGCTGTGCCAGGACCATG
GCCTGACCCCGGACCAAGTGGTGGCTATCGCCAGCAACGGTGGCGGCAAGCAAGCGCTCGAAACGGTGCA
GCGGCTGTTGCCGGTGCTGTGCCAGGACCATGGCCTGACCCCGGACCAAGTGGTGGCTATCGCCAGCAAC
ATTGGCGGCAAGCAAGCGCTCGAAAGCATTGTGGCCCAGCTGAGCCGGCCTGATCCGGCGTTGGCCGCGT
TGACCAACGATCACCTGGTGGCCCTGGCCTGCCTGGGCGGTCGTCCGGCCCTGGATGCGGTGAAGAAAGG
CCTGGGTGGATCCGGCAGCTACGCCCTGGGTCCGTATCAGATTAGCGCCCCGCAGCTGCCAGCTTACAAT
GGTCAGACCGTGGGTACCTTCTACTATGTGAACGACGCGGGCGGTCTGGAGAGCAAGGTGTTTAGCAGCG
GCGGTCCAACCCCGTACCCAAACTATGCCAATGCCGGTCATGTGGAGGGTCAGAGCGCCCTGTTCATGCG
TGATAACGGCATCAGCGAGGGTCTGGTGTTCCACAACAACCCGGAAGGCACCTGCGGTTTTTGCGTGAAC
ATGACCGAGACCCTGCTGCCGGAAAACGCGAAAATGACCGTGGTGCCGCCGGAAGGTTCTGGCGGCTCAA
CTAATCTGAGCGACATCATTGAGAAGGAGACTGGGAAACAGCTGGTCATTCAGGAGTCCATCCTGATGCT
GCCTGAGGAGGTGGAGGAAGTGATCGGCAACAAGCCAGAGTCTGACATCCTGGTGCACACCGCCTACGAC
GAGTCCACAGATGAGAATGTGATGCTGCTGACCTCTGACGCCCCCGAGTATAAGCCTTGGGCCCTGGTCA
TCCAGGATTCTAACGGCGAGAATAAGATCAAGATGCTGTGATAAGGGGTCTTTGTCCTCTGTACTGTCTC
TCTCCTTGCCCCTAACCCAAAAAGCTTCATTTTTCTGTGTAGGCTGCACAAGAGCCTTGATTGAAGATAT
ATTCTTTCTGAACAGTATTTAAGGTTTCCAATAAAATGTACACCCCTCAGAACTTCTGAGGCGGAAAGAA
CCAGCTGGGGCTCTAGGGGGTATCCCC
[124 nt withheld, positions 3878-4001]
C
[91 nt withheld, positions 4003-4093]
A
[49 nt withheld, positions 4095-4143]
CCTTTGACGTTGGAGTCCACGTTCTTT
[37 nt withheld, positions 4171-4207]
ACCCTATCTCGGTCTATTCTTTTGATTTATAAGGGATTTTGCCGATTTCGGCCTATTGGTTAAAAAATGA
GCTGATTTAACAAAAATTTAACGCGAATTAATTCTGTGGAATGTGTGTCAGTTAGGGTGTGGAAAGTCCC
CAGGCTCCCCAGCAGGCAGAAGTATGCAAAGCATGCATCTCAATTAGTCAGCAACCAGGTGTGGAAAGTC
CCCAGGCTCCCCAGCAGGCAGAAGTATGCAAAGCATGCATCTCAATTAGTCAGCAACCATAGTCCCGCCC
CTAACTCCGCCCATCCCGCCCCTAACTCCGCCCAGTTCCGCCCATTCTCCGCCCCATGGCTGACTAATTT
TTTTTATTTATGCAGAGGCCGAGGCCGCCTCTGCCTCTGAGCTATTCCAGAAGTAGTGAGGAGGCTTTTT
TGGAGGCCTAGGCTTTTGCAAAAAGCTCCCGGGAGCTTGTATATCCATTTTCGGATCTGATCAGCACGTG
TTGACAATTAATCATCGGCATAGTATATCGGCATAGTATAATACGACAAGGTGAGGAACTAAACCATGGC
CAAGCCTTTGTCTCAAGAAGAATCCACCCTCATTGAAAGAGCAACGGCTACAATCAACAGCATCCCCATC
TCTGAAGACTACAGCGTCGCCAGCGCAGCTCTCTCTAGCGACGGCCGCATCTTCACTGGTGTCAATGTAT
ATCATTTTACTGGGGGACCTTGTGCAGAACTCGTGGTGCTGGGCACTGCTGCTGCTGCGGCAGCTGGCAA
CCTGACTTGTATCGTCGCGATCGGAAATGAGAACAGGGGCATCTTGAGCCCCTGCGGACGGTGCCGACAG
GTGCTTCTCGATCTGCATCCTGGGATCAAAGCCATAGTGAAGGACAGTGATGGACAGCCGACGGCAGTTG
GGATTCGTGAATTGCTGCCCTCTGGTTATGTGTGGGAGGGCTAAGCACTTCGTGGCCGAGGAGCAGGACT
GACACGTGCTACGAGATTTCGATTCCACCGCCGCCTTCTATGAAAGGTTGGGCTTCGGAATCGTTTTCCG
GGACGCCGGCTGGATGATCCTCCAGCGCGGGGATCTCATGCTGGAGTTCTTCGCCCACCCCAACTTGTTT
ATTGCAGCTTATAATGGTTACAAATAAAGCAATAGCATCACAAATTTCACAAATAAAGCATTTTTTTCAC
TGCATTCTAGTTGTGGTTTGTCCAAACTCATCAATGTATCTTATCATGTCTGTATACCGTCGACCTCTAG
CTAGAGCTTGGCGTAATCATGGTCATAGCTGTTTCCTGTGTGAAATTGTTATCCGCTCACAATTCCACAC
AACATACGAGCCGGAAGCATAAAGTGTAAAGCCTGGGGTGCCTAATGAGTGAGCTAACTCACATTAATTG
CGTTGCGCTCACTGCCCGCTTTCCAGTCGGGAAACCTGTCGTGCCAGCTGCATTAATGAATCGGCCAACG
CGCGGGGAGAGGCGGTTTGCGTATTGGGCGCTCTTCCGCTTCCTCGCTCACTGACTCGCTGCGCTCGGTC
GTTCGGCTGCGGCGAGCGGTATCAGCTCACTCAAAGGCGGTAATACGGTTATCCACAGAATCAGGGGATA
ACGCAGGAAAGAACATGTGAGCAAAAGGCCAGCAAAAGGCCAGGAACCGTAAAAAGGCCGCGTTGCTGGC
GTTTTTCCATAGGCTCCGCCCCCCTGACGAGCATCACAAAAATCGACGCTCAAGTCAGAGGTGGCGAAAC
CCGACAGGACTATAAAGATACCAGGCGTTTCCCCCTGGAAGCTCCCTCGTGCGCTCTCCTGTTCCGACCC
TGCCGCTTACCGGATACCTGTCCGCCTTTCTCCCTTCGGGAAGCGTGGCGCTTTCTCATAGCTCACGCTG
TAGGTATCTCAGTTCGGTGTAGGTCGTTCGCTCCAAGCTGGGCTGTGTGCACGAACCCCCCGTTCAGCCC
GACCGCTGCGCCTTATCCGGTAACTATCGTCTTGAGTCCAACCCGGTAAGACACGACTTATCGCCACTGG
CAGCAGCCACTGGTAACAGGATTAGCAGAGCGAGGTATGTAGGCGGTGCTACAGAGTTCTTGAAGTGGTG
GCCTAACTACGGCTACACTAGAAGAACAGTATTTGGTATCTGCGCTCTGCTGAAGCCAGTTACCTTCGGA
AAAAGAGTTGGTAGCTCTTGATCCGGCAAACAAACCACCGCTGGTAGCGGTGGTTTTTTTGTTTGCAAGC
AGCAGATTACGCGCAGAAAAAAAGGATCTCAAGAAGATCCTTTGATCTTTTCTACGGGGTCTGACGCTCA
GTGGAACGAAAACTCACGTTAAGGGATTTTGGTCATGAGATTATCAAAAAGGATCTTCACCTAGATCCTT
TTAAATTAAAAATGAAGTTTTAAATCAATCTAAAGTATATATGAGTAAACTTGGTCTGACAGTTACCAAT
GTTTAATCAGTGAGGCACCTATCTCAGCGATCTGTCTATTTCGTTCATCCATAGTTGCCTGACTCCCCGT
CGTGTAGATAACTACGATACGGGAGGGCTTACCATCTGGCCCCAGTGCTGCAATGATACCGCGAGACCCA
CGCTCACCGGCTCCAGATTTATCAGCAATAAACCAGCCAGCCGGAAGGGCCGAGCGCAGAAGTGGTCCTG
CAACTTTATCCGCCTCCATCCAGTCTATTAATTGTTGCCGGGAAGCTAGAGTAAGTAGTTCGCCAGTTAA
TAGTTTGCGCAACGTTGTTGCCATTGCTACAGGCATCGTGGTGTCACGCTCGTCGTTTGGTATGGCTTCA
TTCAGCTCCGGTTCCCAACGATCAAGGCGAGTTACATGATCCCCCATGTTGTGCAAAAAAGCGGTTAGCT
CCTTCGGTCCTCCGATCGTTGTCAGAAGTAAGTTGGCCGCAGTGTTATCACTCATGGTTATGGCAGCACT
GCATAATTCTCTTACTGTCATGCCATCCGTAAGATGCTTTTCTGTGACTGGTGAGTACTCAACCAAGTCA
TTCTGAGAATAGTGTATGCGGCGACCGAGTTGCTCTTGCCCGGCGTCAATACGGGATAATACCGCGCCAC
ATAGCAGAACTTTAAAAGTGCTCATCATTGGAAAACGTTCTTCGGGGCGAAAACTCTCAAGGATCTTACC
GCTGTTGAGATCCAGTTCGATGTAACCCACTCGTGCACCCAACTGATCTTCAGCATCTTTTACTTTCACC
AGCGTTTCTGGGTGAGCAAAAACAGGAAGGCAAAATGCCGCAAAAAAGGGAATAAGGGCGACACGGAAAT
GTTGAATACTCATACTCTTCCTTTTTCAATATTATTGAAGCATTTATCAGGGTTATTGTCTCATGAGCGG
ATACATATTTGAATGTATTTAGAAAAATAAACAAATAGGGGTTCCGCGCACATTTCCCCGAAAAGTGCCA
CCTGACGTC
Features (pLannotate 1.2.2; 26 found; start..end, strand, type, name):
     28..80      -  misc_feature   bom (fragment): basis of mobility region from pBR322
    235..614     +  enhancer       CMV enhancer: human cytomegalovirus immediate early enhancer
    615..818     +  promoter       CMV promoter: human cytomegalovirus (CMV) immediate early promoter
    814..847     +  LTR            5' LTR (truncated) (fragment): truncated 5' long terminal repeat (LTR) from HIV-1
    863..881     +  promoter       T7 promoter: promoter for bacteriophage T7 RNA polymerase
    910..993     +  CDS            COX8A (fragment): COX8A_HUMAN - Also known as COX8, COX8L. Experimental evidence at protein level: Swiss-Prot protein existence level 1. Component of the cytochrome c oxidase, the last enzyme in the mitochondrial electron transport chain which drives oxidative phosphorylation. The respiratory chain contains 3 multisubunit complexes succinate dehydrogenase (complex II, CII), ubiquinol- cytochrome c oxidoreductase (cytochrome b-c1 complex, complex III, CIII) and cytochrome c oxidase (complex IV, CIV), that cooperate to transfer electrons derived from NADH and succinate to molecular oxygen, creating an electrochem
    994..1059    +  CDS            3xFLAG: three tandem FLAG® epitope tags, followed by an enterokinase cleavage site
   1072..1578    +  CDS            avrBs3 (fragment): AVRB3_XANEU - Experimental evidence at protein level: Swiss-Prot protein existence level 1. Avirulence protein. Acts as a transcription factor in C.annuum plants. In susceptible plants lacking the Bs3 resistance gene induces expression of a number of genes, including genes homologous to a family of auxin-induced genes, alpha-expansin genes, pectate lyase, anthocyanidin glucoside rhamnosyl transferase and at least one transcription factor, UPA20. Their expression leads to plant hypertrophy in mesophyll cells, probably mainly mediated by UPA20 (PubMed:17962565). In resistant plants induces the h
   2965..3084    +  CDS            avrBs3 (fragment): AVRB3_XANEU - Experimental evidence at protein level: Swiss-Prot protein existence level 1. Avirulence protein. Acts as a transcription factor in C.annuum plants. In susceptible plants lacking the Bs3 resistance gene induces expression of a number of genes, including genes homologous to a family of auxin-induced genes, alpha-expansin genes, pectate lyase, anthocyanidin glucoside rhamnosyl transferase and at least one transcription factor, UPA20. Their expression leads to plant hypertrophy in mesophyll cells, probably mainly mediated by UPA20 (PubMed:17962565). In resistant plants induces the h
   3085..3420    +  CDS            dddA (fragment): DDDA_BURC1 - Experimental evidence at protein level: Swiss-Prot protein existence level 1. Toxic component of a toxin-immunity protein module, which functions as a cellular contact-dependent growth inhibition (CDI) system. CDI modules allow bacteria to communicate with and inhibit the growth of closely related neighboring bacteria in a contact-dependent fashion. Bacteria that have this module inhibit or kill bacteria without it, giving them a growth advantage. Probably specifically inhibited by cognate immunity protein DddI (Probable). The C-terminal 163 residue fragment has double-stranded DN
   3430..3678    +  CDS            UGI: UNGI_BPPB2 - Experimental evidence at protein level: Swiss-Prot protein existence level 1. This protein binds specifically and reversibly to the host uracil-DNA glycosylase, preventing removal of uracil residues from PBS2 DNA by the host uracil-excision repair system. From Bacillus phage PBS2 (Bacteriophage PBS2).
   3836..3857    +  promoter       SV40 promoter (fragment): SV40 enhancer and early promoter
   3878..4306    +  rep_origin     f1 ori (sequence partly withheld): f1 bacteriophage origin of replication; arrow indicates direction of (+) strand synthesis
   4320..4649    +  promoter       SV40 promoter: SV40 enhancer and early promoter
   4697..4744    +  promoter       EM7 promoter: synthetic bacterial promoter&nbsp
   4763..5161    +  CDS            BSD: blasticidin S deaminase; Aspergillus terreus BSD; confers resistance to blasticidin
   5162..5189    +  CDS            BleoR (fragment): antibiotic-binding protein; Sh ble from Streptoalloteichus hindustanus; confers resistance to bleomycin, phleomycin, and Zeocin™
   5199..5324    +  CDS            ble (fragment): BLE_KLEPN - Experimental evidence at protein level: Swiss-Prot protein existence level 1. Binding protein with a strong affinity to the bleomycin family of antibiotics. Binds to CL990; an antimitotic-antibiotic compound. From Klebsiella pneumoniae.
   5319..5440    +  polyA_signal   SV40 poly(A) signal: SV40 polyadenylation signal
   5513..5529    -  protein_bind   lac operator: The lac repressor binds to the lac operator to inhibit transcription in E. coli. This inhibition can be relieved by adding lactose or isopropyl-β-D-thiogalactopyranoside (IPTG). lac repressor encoded by lacI
   5537..5567    -  promoter       lac promoter: promoter for the E. coli lac operon
   5582..5603    -  protein_bind   CAP binding site: CAP binding activates transcription in the presence of cAMP. E. coli catabolite activator protein
   5616..5708    -  CDS            lacI (fragment): lac repressor; lacI; The lac repressor binds to the lac operator to inhibit transcription in E. coli. This inhibition can be relieved by adding lactose or isopropyl-β-D-thiogalactopyranoside (IPTG).
   5891..6479    -  rep_origin     ori: high-copy-number ColE1/pMB1/pBR322/pUC origin of replication
   6650..7510    -  CDS            AmpR: β-lactamase; bla; confers resistance to ampicillin, carbenicillin, and related antibiotics
   7511..7615    -  promoter       AmpR promoter: bla
