[The description below was written by a language model from this plasmid's Addgene catalogue record and pLannotate feature annotations shown in this document.]
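Description:
ND2 DdCBE A2 is a pCMV-based mammalian expression plasmid of 7,646 bp encoding one arm of a TALE-guided, DddA-derived cytosine base editor (DdCBE) aimed at the mitochondrial ND2 gene. It is maintained in E. coli through a high-copy ColE1/pUC-type origin with ampicillin resistance (AmpR under its own bla promoter), and it also carries an f1 origin. For selection in mammalian cells, an SV40 early promoter paired with the bacterial EM7 promoter drives a blasticidin S deaminase gene ending in an SV40 polyadenylation signal. Short bleomycin-resistance fragments annotated just downstream appear to be backbone remnants.

The synthetic insert of about 2.9 kb is transcribed from the CMV enhancer/promoter, with a T7 promoter immediately upstream of the coding region. The open reading frame begins with the COX8A mitochondrial targeting sequence, which directs import of the protein into the mitochondrial matrix, followed by a 3xFLAG epitope for detection. Next come the TALE N-terminal domain, the ND2 "A2" repeat array, which was assembled by Golden Gate cloning between BsmBI sites that are retained, and the TALE C-terminal domain. The flanking TALE regions are annotated as avrBs3 fragments, while the repeat array itself lies in an unannotated gap of the feature table. The TALE is fused to the 1397N split half of the DddA double-stranded DNA cytidine deaminase toxin domain and then to a uracil glycosylase inhibitor (UGI), which blocks excision of the uracil produced by deamination. An ATP5B 3'UTR follows the coding sequence according to the catalogue entry, although it is not annotated. Because the split DddAtox half is inactive alone, this arm is normally co-expressed with a partner carrying the complementary half, bound at an adjacent site, to install C•G-to-T•A edits in mitochondrial DNA. The record does not name that partner construct.
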