Addgene plasmid #221971: ND2 DdCBE A2
Purpose: Expresses mitochondrial cytosine base editor arm in mammalian cells
Depositing lab: Stephen Ekker. Depositing organization: Mayo Foundation for Medical Education and Research. Publication: Unconstrained Precision Mitochondrial Genome Editing with alphaDdCBEs. Castillo SR, Simone BW, Clark KJ, Devaux P, Ekker SC. Hum Gene Ther. 2024 Sep 24. doi: 10.1089/hum.2024.073. PubMed 39212664.
Backbone
  Vector backbone: pCMV
  Backbone size w/o insert (bp): 4717
  Vector type: Mammalian Expression, CRISPR
  Selectable markers: Blasticidin
Growth in bacteria
  Bacterial resistance: Ampicillin, 100 μg/mL
  Growth temperature: 30°C
  Growth strain: NEB Stable
  Copy number: High Copy
Gene/Insert
  Gene/Insert name: COX8A MTS-3xFLAG-TALE NT-T-ND2 TALE A2 repeats-TALE CTD-DddAtox 1397N-UGI-ATP5B 3'UTR
  Species: Synthetic
  Insert size (bp): 2929
  Promoter: CMV
  Tag / fusion protein: 3xFLAG (N terminal on backbone)
  Cloning method: Golden Gate
  Sequencing primers: 5′ T7; 3′ ACACCCGCCGCGCTTAATGC
Terms and licenses: Academic/Nonprofit Terms; Industry Terms: Not Available to Industry
Depositor comments: 5' Cloning Site: BsmBI (Not Destroyed), 3' Cloning Site: BsmBI (Not Destroyed). Please visit https://www.biorxiv.org/content/10.1101/2024.05.13.593977v1 for bioRxiv preprint.
How to cite: ND2 DdCBE A2 was a gift from Stephen Ekker (Addgene plasmid # 221971 ; http://n2t.net/addgene:221971 ; RRID:Addgene_221971)
