>Addgene plasmid #221971 | ND2 DdCBE A2 | depositor partial sequence | sequence record 434649 | Partial
ATGGCCTCCGTTCTGACCCCGCTGCTGCTGCGTGGCCTGACCGGCTCCGCTCGTCGTCTGCCAGTTCCGC
GTGCGAAAATCCATTCCCTGGACTACAAAGACCATGACGGTGATTATAAAGATCATGACATCGATTACAA
GGATGACGATGACAAGATGGACATCGCGGATCTGCGTACCCTGGGTTACAGCCAGCAGCAGCAGGAGAAG
ATCAAGCCAAAGGTGCGCAGCACCGTGGCCCAGCACCATGAAGCTCTGGTGGGTCACGGCTTCACCCACG
CGCACATCGTGGCTCTGAGCCAGCACCCAGCCGCGCTGGGTACCGTGGCCGTGAAATATCAGGACATGAT
TGCTGCCCTGCCAGAGGCTACCCATGAAGCGATTGTGGGTGTGGGCAAGCAGTGGAGCGGTGCTCGTGCG
CTGGAGGCCCTGCTGACCGTGGCCGGTGAACTGCGTGGCCCGCCGCTGCAGCTGGATACCGGCCAGCTGC
TGAAAATCGCGAAACGTGGCGGTGTGACCGCTGTGGAAGCTGTGCATGCCTGGCGTAATGCTCTGACCGG
TGCCCCCCTGAACCTGACCCCGGACCAAGTGGTGGCTATCGCCAGCAACAATGGCGGCAAGCAAGCGCTC
GAAACGGTGCAGCGGCTGTTGCCGGTGCTGTGCCAGGACCATGGCCTGACTCCGGACCAAGTGGTGGCTA
TCGCCAGCCACGATGGCGGCAAGCAAGCGCTCGAAACGGTGCAGCGGCTGTTGCCGGTGCTGTGCCAGGA
CCATGGCCTGACCCCGGACCAAGTGGTGGCTATCGCCAGCAACGGTGGCGGCAAGCAAGCGCTCGAAACG
GTGCAGCGGCTGTTGCCGGTGCTGTGCCAGGACCATGGCCTGACCCCGGACCAAGTGGTGGCTATCGCCA
GCAACAATGGCGGCAAGCAAGCGCTCGAAACGGTGCAGCGGCTGTTGCCGGTGCTGTGCCAGGACCATGG
CCTGACCCCGGACCAAGTGGTGGCTATCGCCAGCAACAATGGCGGCAAGCAAGCGCTCGAAACGGTGCAG
CGGCTGTTGCCGGTGCTGTGCCAGGACCATGGCCTGACCCCGGACCAAGTGGTGGCTATCGCCAGCAACA
ATGGCGGCAAGCAAGCGCTCGAAACGGTGCAGCGGCTGTTGCCGGTGCTGTGCCAGGACCATGGCCTGAC
CCCGGACCAAGTGGTGGCTATCGCCAGCAACGGTGGCGGCAAGCAAGCGCTCGAAACGGTGCAGCGGCTG
TTGCCGGTGCTGTGCCAGGACCATGGCCTCACACCCGATCAGGTCGTGGCTATCGCCAGCAACGGTGGCG
GCAAGCAAGCGCTCGAAACGGTGCAGCGGCTGTTGCCGGTGCTGTGCCAGGACCATGGCCTGACCCCGGA
CCAAGTGGTGGCTATCGCCAGCAACGGTGGCGGCAAGCAAGCGCTCGAAACGGTGCAGCGGCTGTTGCCG
GTGCTGTGCCAGGACCATGGCCTGACCCCGGACCAAGTGGTGGCTATCGCCAGCAACAATGGCGGCAAGC
AAGCGCTCGAAACGGTGCAGCGGCTGTTGCCGGTGCTGTGCCAGGACCATGGCCTGACCCCGGACCAAGT
GGTGGCTATCGCCAGCAACAATGGCGGCAAGCAAGCGCTCGAAACGGTGCAGCGGCTGTTGCCGGTGCTG
TGCCAGGACCATGGCCTGACCCCGGACCAAGTGGTGGCTATCGCCAGCAACGGTGGCGGCAAGCAAGCGC
TCGAAACGGTGCAGCGGCTGTTGCCGGTGCTGTGCCAGGACCATGGCCTGACCCCGGACCAAGTGGTGGC
TATCGCCAGCAACGGTGGCGGCAAGCAAGCGCTCGAAACGGTGCAGCGGCTGTTGCCGGTGCTGTGCCAG
GACCATGGCCTGACCCCGGACCAAGTGGTGGCTATCGCCAGCAACGGTGGCGGCAAGCAAGCGCTCGAAA
CGGTGCAGCGGCTGTTGCCGGTGCTGTGCCAGGACCATGGCCTGACCCCGGACCAAGTGGTGGCTATCGC
CAGCAACATTGGCGGCAAGCAAGCGCTCGAAAGCATTGTGGCCCAGCTGAGCCGGCCTGATCCGGCGTTG
GCCGCGTTGACCAACGATCACCTGGTGGCCCTGGCCTGCCTGGGCGGTCGTCCGGCCCTGGATGCGGTGA
AGAAAGGCCTGGGTGGATCCGGCAGCTACGCCCTGGGTCCGTATCAGATTAGCGCCCCGCAGCTGCCAGC
TTACAATGGTCAGACCGTGGGTACCTTCTACTATGTGAACGACGCGGGCGGTCTGGAGAGCAAGGTGTTT
AGCAGCGGCGGTCCAACCCCGTACCCAAACTATGCCAATGCCGGTCATGTGGAGGGTCAGAGCGCCCTGT
TCATGCGTGATAACGGCATCAGCGAGGGTCTGGTGTTCCACAACAACCCGGAAGGCACCTGCGGTTTTTG
CGTGAACATGACCGAGACCCTGCTGCCGGAAAACGCGAAAATGACCGTGGTGCCGCCGGAAGGTTCTGGC
GGCTCAACTAATCTGAGCGACATCATTGAGAAGGAGACTGGGAAACAGCTGGTCATTCAGGAGTCCATCC
TGATGCTGCCTGAGGAGGTGGAGGAAGTGATCGGCAACAAGCCAGAGTCTGACATCCTGGTGCACACCGC
CTACGACGAGTCCACAGATGAGAATGTGATGCTGCTGACCTCTGACGCCCCCGAGTATAAGCCTTGGGCC
CTGGTCATCCAGGATTCTAACGGCGAGAATAAGATCAAGATGCTGTGATAAGGGGTCTTTGTCCTCTGTA
CTGTCTCTCTCCTTGCCCCTAACCCAAAAAGCTTCATTTTTCTGTGTAGGCTGCACAAGAGCCTTGATTG
AAGATATATTCTTTCTGAACAGTATTTAAGGTTTCCAATAAAATGTACACCCCTCAGAA
